Addgene plasmid #50516: pGFP FAK Y397F
Purpose: This plasmid contains GFP21, which has a sequence similar to YFP, but emission/excitation similar to GFP.
Depositing lab: Kenneth Yamada.
Backbone
  Vector backbone: pGZ21dxZ
  Backbone manufacturer: Yamada Lab, Tamura et al., Science 280: 1614-7 (1998)
  Vector type: Mammalian Expression
Growth in bacteria
  Bacterial resistance: Ampicillin, 100 μg/mL
  Growth temperature: 37°C
  Growth strain: DH5alpha
  Copy number: Unknown
Gene/Insert
  Gene/Insert name: protein tyrosine kinase, mutated (alt names: FAK; PTK2)
  Species: M. musculus (mouse)
  Mutation: Y397F
  Promoter: CMV
  Tag / fusion protein: GFP (N terminal on backbone)
  Cloning method: Restriction Enzyme; 5′ cloning site BamHI (not destroyed); 3′ cloning site XbaI (not destroyed)
  Sequencing primers: 5′ GFP FW (AAAGACCCCAACGAGAAGCG); 3′ GFP ASO (TTGTAACCATTATAAGCTGC)
Terms and licenses: Academic/Nonprofit Terms; Industry Terms: Not Available to Industry
How to cite: pGFP FAK Y397F was a gift from Kenneth Yamada (Addgene plasmid # 50516 ; http://n2t.net/addgene:50516 ; RRID:Addgene_50516)
