[The description below was written by a language model from this plasmid's Addgene catalogue record.]
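Description:
pGFP FAK Y397F is a mammalian expression plasmid built on the pGZ21dxZ backbone, a laboratory-made vector that supplies an N-terminal GFP tag. It is propagated in E. coli under ampicillin selection. The record lists its copy number as unknown and does not describe the origin of replication, any mammalian selection marker, or the polyadenylation signal. No feature table is provided, so the element layout beyond the catalogue fields cannot be detailed.

The insert is mouse focal adhesion kinase (FAK, also called PTK2), a protein tyrosine kinase, cloned between BamHI and XbaI sites that both remain intact, so the insert can be excised or exchanged. Expression is driven by the CMV promoter, a strong constitutive promoter for transient expression in many mammalian cell types. The backbone-encoded fluorescent protein is fused to the N terminus of FAK. According to the record this is GFP21, a variant whose sequence resembles YFP but whose excitation and emission properties are similar to GFP, so it can be imaged with standard GFP settings.

The kinase carries a Y397F substitution. Tyrosine 397 is generally known as the major autophosphorylation site of FAK, which creates a docking site for Src-family kinases and other SH2-domain proteins when phosphorylated. Replacing it with phenylalanine gives a non-phosphorylatable form. The record states no specific application, but such a construct is typically used alongside a wild-type fusion to visualise FAK localisation, for example at focal adhesions. It also allows testing of how far Y397 phosphorylation is needed for adhesion signalling, cell spreading or migration.
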