>Addgene plasmid #50516 | pGFP FAK Y397F | depositor partial sequence | sequence record 75448 | insert only
ATGGCAGCTGCTTATCTTGACCCAAACTTGAATCACACACCAAGTTCGAGTACTAAGACTCACCTGGGTA
CTGGCATGGAACGGTCCCCTGGTGCAATGGAACGAGTATTAAAGGTCTTTCATCATTTTGAAAGCAGTAG
TGAGCCAACCACCTGGGCCAGTATTATCAGGCATGGAGATGCTACTGATGTCAGGGGCATCATTCAGAAG
ATAGTGGACAGTCACAAAGTAAAGCACGTGGCCTGCTATGGATTTCGCCTCAGTCACCTGCGATCGGAGG
AGGTGCACTGGCTGCACGTGGACATGGGTGTCTCCAGTGTGAGGGAGAAATATGAACTCGCCCACCCACC
AGAGGAGTGGAAATATGAGTTGAGAATTCGTTACTTGCCAAAAGGATTTCTAAACCAGTTTACTGAAGAT
AAGCCAACATTGAATTTCTTCTATCAACAGGTGAAGAGTGACTACATGCAAGAAATAGCTGATCAAGTAG
ACCAAGAAATAGCTTTGAAGTTGGGTTGTTTGGAAATTAGGCGATCCTATTGGGAGATGAGGGGTAATGC
CCTAGAGAAGAAGTCCAACTATGAAGTATTAGAAAAAGATGTTGGTTTAAAGCGATTTTTTCCTAAGAGT
TTACTGGATTCTGTCAAGGCCAAAACACTAAGAAAGCTGATCCAGCAAACATTCAGGCAGTTTGCCAACC
TTAATAGAGAAGAAAGCATCCTGAAATTCTTTGAGATTCTTTCTCCTGTGTACAGATTTGACAAAGAGTG
CTTCAAGTGTGCCCTTGGGTCAAGTTGGATCATTTCTGTGGAATTGGCAATCGGCCCAGAAGAAGGGATC
AGTTACCTGACAGACAAAGGCTGCAATCCCACACACCTAGCAGACTTTAACCAAGTGCAGACCATCCAGT
ACTCAAACAGTGAAGACAAAGACAGGAAAGGAATGCTACAACTCAAAATCGCTGGTGCTCCTGAGCCTCT
GACCGTGACGGCACCATCCCTAACCATTGCCGAGAACATGGCCGACCTGATTGATGGATACTGCCGGCTG
GTGAATGGAGCCACACAATCTTTCATCATCAGACCCCAGAAAGAAGGTGAACGGGCGTTGCCATCAATAC
CAAAGTTGGCCAACAGTGAAAAGCAAGGCATGCGGACACATGCAGTCTCTGTGTCAGAGACAGATGACTT
TGCAGAGATCATCGATGAGGAAGACACATACACCATGCCCTCGACCAGGGATTATGAGATTCAGAGAGAA
AGAATAGAACTTGGACGCTGTATTGGAGAAGGTCAGTTTGGAGATGTACATCAAGGCGTGTACCTGAGCC
CAGAGAATCCAGCTTTGGCTGTTGCAATCAAAACATGTAAAAACTGTACTTCGGACAGCGTGAGAGAGAA
GTTCCTTCAAGAAGCCTTAACAATGCGTCAGTTTGACCATCCTCACATCGTGAAGCTGATTGGAGTCATT
ACAGAGAACCCTGTCTGGATAATCATGGAGTTGTGCACACTTGGAGAGCTGAGGTCATTTTTGCAAGTAA
GAAAATACAGCTTGGACCTGGCATCTTTGATATTATATGCCTATCAGCTTAGTACAGCACTCGCGTATCT
GGAGAGCAAAAGATTTGTTCACAGGGACATTGCTGCTCGGAATGTTCTGGTGTCTTCAAATGATTGTGTA
AAATTGGGAGACTTTGGATTATCTCGATATATGGAAGACAGTACTTACTATAAAGCTTCCAAAGGAAAAT
TACCTATTAAATGGATGGCTCCAGAGTCAATCAATTTTCGACGTTTTACCTCAGCTAGTGACGTGTGGAT
GTTTGGTGTGTGTATGTGGGAGATACTGATGCATGGCGTGAAGCCTTTTCAAGGAGTGAAGAACAATGAT
GTGATCGGTCGAATTGAAAATGGGGAAAGATTACCAATGCCTCCAAATTGTCCTCCCACCCTCTACAGCC
TTATGACGAAATGTTGGGCCTATGACCCCAGCAGGCGGCCCAGGTTTACTGAACTAAAAGCTCAGCTCAG
CACAATCCTGGAGGAGGAGAAGGTGCAGCAAGAAGAACGGATGAGGATGGAATCCAGAAGACAGGCTACC
GTGTCCTGGGACTCTGGAGGGTCTGATGAAGCACCACCCAAGCCCAGCAGACCTGGTTATCCTAGCCCGA
GATCCAGTGAAGGATTTTATCCCAGCCCACAGCACATGGTCCAGACCAATCACTACCAGGTCTCTGGCTA
CCCGGGTTCCCATGGAATCCCAGCCATGGCTGGCAGCATTTACCAAGGTCAGGCATCTCTTCTGGACCAG
ACAGAATTGTGGAATCACAGACCTCAGGAGATGTCCATGTGGCAGCCCAGTGTGGAGGATTCGGCAGCTT
TGGACCTTCGAGGGATGGGACAGGTGCTTCCCCCTCACCTGATGGAAGAGCGGCTAATCCGACAGCAGCA
GGAAATGGAAGAAGACCAGCGCTGGCTGGAGAAGGAAGAGCGATTCCTGAAACCTGATGTGAGGCTCTCT
CGAGGCAGCATCGACAGGGAAGACGGGAGTTTTCAGGGTCCGACTGGAAACCAACACATCTATCAGCCTG
TGGGGAAGCCAGATCCTGCAGCTCCACCAAAGAAACCTCCTCGCCCTGGAGCACCTGGCCACCTAAGCAA
CCTGTCCAGCATCAGCAGCCCTGCAGACAGCTACAATGAGGGTGTCAAGCTTCAGCCCCAGGAAATCAGC
CCCCCTCCCACTGCCAACCTTGACCGGTCCAATGACAAGGTATATGAGAATGTGACAGGCCTAGTGAAGG
CTGTCATCGAGATGTCCAGCAAAATCCAGCCAGCTCCTCCAGAAGAGTACGTCCCTATGGTGAAGGAAGT
TGGCCTGGCCCTGCGGACCTTACTAGCCACGGTGGATGAGACCATTCCTGCTCTTCCAGCCAGCACTCAT
CGAGAGATCGAGATGGCACAGAAGCTGCTGAACTCCGACTTAGGCGAGCTCATCAGCAAGATGAAGCTGG
CGCAGCAGTACGTCATGACCAGCCTGCAGCAGGAGTATAAGAAGCAGATGCTGACAGCTGCTCACGCCCT
GGCTGTGGATGCCAAGAACCTACTTGATGTTATTGATCAAGCAAGACTGAAAATGCTAGGGCAGACACGG
CCACACTGA
