>Addgene plasmid #50516 | pGFP FAK Y397F | addgene partial sequence | sequence record 79127 | mFAK-F 5'-ttaaccaagtgcagaccatcc-3'
GGAATGCTACAACTCAAAATCGCTGGTGCTCCTGAGCCTCTGACCGTGACGGCACCATCCCTAACCATTG
CCGAGAACATGGCCGACCTGATTGATGGATACTGCCGGCTGGTGAATGGAGCCACACAATCTTTCATCAT
CAGACCCCAGAAAGAAGGTGAACGGGCGTTGCCATCAATACCAAAGTTGGCCAACAGTGAAAAGCAAGGC
ATGCGGACACATGCAGTCTCTGTGTCAGAGACAGATGACTTTGCAGAGATCATCGATGAGGAAGACACAT
ACACCATGCCCTCGACCAGGGATTATGAGATTCAGAGAGAAAGAATAGAACTTGGACGCTGTATTGGAGA
AGGTCAGTTTGGAGATGTACATCAAGGCGTGTACCTGAGCCCAGAGAATCCAGCTTTGGCTGTTGCAATC
AAAACATGTAAAAACTGTACTTCGGACAGCGTGAGAGAGAAGTTCCTTCAAGAAGCCTTAACAATGCGTC
AGTTTGACCATCCTCACATCGTGAAGCTGATTGGAGTCATTACAGAGAACCCTGTCTGGATAATCATGGA
GTTGTGCACACTTGGAGAGCTGAGGTCATTTTTGCAAGTAAGAAAATACAGCTTGGACCTGGCATCTTTG
ATATTATATGCCTATCAGCTTAGTACAGCACTCGCGTATCTGGAGAGCAAAAGATTTGTTCACAGGGACA
TTGCTGCTCGGAATGTTCTGGTGTCTTCAAATGATTGTGTAAAATTGGGAGACTTTGGATTATCTCGATA
TATGGAAGACAGTACTTACTATAAAGCTTCCAAAGGAAAATTACCTATTAAATGGATGGCTCCAGAGTCA
ATCAATTTTCGACGTTTTACCTCAGCTAGTGACGTGTGGATGTTTGGTGTGTGTATGTGGGAGATACTGA
TGCATGGCGTGAAGCCTTTTCAAGGAGTGAA
