>Addgene plasmid #50516 | pGFP FAK Y397F | addgene partial sequence | sequence record 79129 | CMV-F 5'-CGCAAATGGGCGGTAGGCGTG-3'
CTCGTTTAGTGAACCGTCAGATCGCCTGGAGACGCCATCCACGCTGTTTTGACCTCCATAGAAGACACCG
GGACCGATCCAGCCTCCGCGGCCGGGAACGGTGCATTGGAACGCGGATTCCCCGTGCCAAGAGTGACGTA
AGTACCGCCTATAGAGTCTATAGGCCCACCCCCTTGGCTTCGTTAGAACGCGGCTACAATTAATACATAA
CCTTATGTATCATACACATACGATTTAGGTGACACTATAGAATAACATCCACTTTGCCTTTCTCTCCACA
GGTGTCCACTCCCAGGTCCAACTGCACCTCGGTTCTATCGATTCAGCCGCCACCATGGTGAGCAAGGGCG
AGGAGCTGTTCACCGGGGTGGTGCCCATCCTGGTCGAGCTGGACGGCGACGTAAACGGCCACAAGTTCAG
CGTGTCCGGCGAGGGCGAGGGCGATGCCACCTACGGCAAGCTGACCCTGAAGTTCATCTGCACCACCGGC
AAGCTGCCCGTGCCCTGGCCCACCCTCGTGACCACCTTCGCCTACGGCCTGCAGTGCTTCGCCCGCTACC
CCGACCACATGAAGCAGCACGACTTCTTCAAGTCCGCCATGCCCGAAGGCTACGTCCAGGAGCGCACCAT
CTTCTTCAAGGACGACGGCAACTACAAGACCCGCGCCGAGGTGAAGTTCGAGGGCGACACCCTGGTGAAC
CGCATCGAGCTGAAGGGCATCGACTTCAAGGAGGACGGCAACATCCTGGGGCACAAGCTGGAGTACAACT
ACAACAGCCACAACGTCTATATCATGGCCGACAAGCAGAAGAACGGCATCAAGGTGAACTTCAAGATCCG
CCACAACATCGAGGACGGCAGCGTGCAGCTCGCCGACCACTACCAGCAGAACACCCCC
