>Addgene plasmid #50516 | pGFP FAK Y397F | addgene partial sequence | sequence record 79500 | CMV-d2eGFP-F 5'-TATATCATGGCCGACAAGC-3'
CCGCCACAACATCGAGGACGGCAGCGTGCAGCTCGCCGACCACTACCAGCAGAACACCCCCATCGGCGAC
GGCCCCGTGCTGCTGCCCGACAACCACTACCTGAGCACCCAGTCCGCCCTGAGCAAAGACCCCAACGAGA
AGCGCGATCACATGGTCCTGCTGGAGTTCGTGACCGCCGCCGGGATCACTCTCGGCATGGACGAGCTGTA
CAAGGGAGGCGGATCCACCATGTACGACGTTCCTGATTACGCTAGCCTCCCGAGATCCGGTATGGCAGCT
GCTTATCTTGACCCAAACTTGAATCACACACCAAGTTCGAGTACTAAGACTCACCTGGGTACTGGCATGG
AACGGTCCCCTGGTGCAATGGAACGAGTATTAAAGGTCTTTCATCATTTTGAAAGCAGTAGTGAGCCAAC
CACCTGGGCCAGTATTATCAGGCATGGAGATGCTACTGATGTCAGGGGCATCATTCAGAAGATAGTGGAC
AGTCACAAAGTAAAGCACGTGGCCTGCTATGGATTTCGCCTCAGTCACCTGCGATCGGAGGAGGTGCACT
GGCTGCACGTGGACATGGGTGTCTCCAGTGTGAGGGAGAAATATGAACTCGCCCACCCACCAGAGGAGTG
GAAATATGAGTTGAGAATTCGTTACTTGCCAAAAGGATTTCTAAACCAGTTTACTGAAGATAAGCCAACA
TTGAATTTCTTCTATCAACAGGTGAAGAGTGACTACATGCAAGAAATAGCTGATCAAGTAGACCAAGAAA
TAGCTTTGAAGTTGGGTTGTTTGGAAATTAGGCGATCCTATTGGGAGATGAGGGGTAATG
